>Addgene plasmid #192823 | pBS-GBX2-CDX124-Ef1a-mCherry-Neo | addgene full sequence | sequence record 396620 | Addgene NGS Result
CTAAATTGTAAGCGTTAATATTTTGTTAAAATTCGCGTTAAATTTTTGTTAAATCAGCTCATTTTTTAAC
CAATAGGCCGAAATCGGCAAAATCCCTTATAAATCAAAAGAATAGACCGAGATAGGGT
[37 nt withheld, positions 129-165]
AAAGAACGTGGACTCCAACGTCAAAGG
[49 nt withheld, positions 193-241]
T
[91 nt withheld, positions 243-333]
G
[124 nt withheld, positions 335-458]
CCCATTCGCCATTCAGGCTGCGCAACTGTTGGGAAGGGCGATCGGTGCGGGCCTCTTCGCTATTACGCCA
GCTGGCGAAAGGGGGATGTGCTGCAAGGCGATTAAGTTGGGTAACGCCAGGGTTTTCCCAGTCACGACGT
TGTAAAACGACGGCCAGTGAGCGCGCGTAATACGACTCACTATAGGGCGAATTGGAGCTCCACCGCGGTG
GCGGCCGCGATAGATCCGACGCCGCCATCTCTAGGCCCGCGCCGGCCCCCTCGCACAGACTTGTGGGAGA
AGCTCGGCTACTCCCCTGCCCCGGTTAATTTGCATATAATATTTCCTAGTAACTATAGAGGCTTAATGTG
CGATAAAAGACAGATAATCTGTTCTTTTTAATACTAGCTACATTTTACATGATAGGCTTGGATTTCTATA
AGAGATACAAATACTAAATTATTATTTTAAAAAACAGCACAAAAGGAAACTCACCCTAACTGTAAAGTAA
TTGTGTGTTTTGAGACTATAAATATCCCTTGGAGAAAAGCCTTGTTTGCTACACCGACCACCAACGCCGT
TTTAGAGCTAGAAATAGCAAGTTAAAATAAGGCTAGTCCGTTATCAACTTGAAAAAGTGGCACCGAGTCG
GTGCTTTTTTTGTACGCTCAGCGGAGAAAAAAAGCACCGACTCGGTGCCACTTTTTCAAGTTGATAACGG
ACTAGCCTTATTTTAACTTGCTATTTCTAGCTCTAAAACGTCTCTCGGAAAGGCCCAGGCGGTGTTTCGT
CCTTTCCACAAGATATATAAAGCCAAGAAATCGAAATACTTTCAAGTTACGGTAAGCATATGATAGTCCA
TTTTAAAACATAATTTTAAAACTGCAAACTACCCAAGAAATTATTACTTTCTACGTCACGTATTTTGTAC
TAATATCTTTGTGTTTACAGTCAAATTAATTCCAATTATCTCTCTAACAGCCTTGTATCGTATATGCAAA
TATGAAGGAATCATGGGAAATAGGCCCTCTTCCTGCCCGACCTTGGATCGATCCGCCTGAACGCTGACGT
CATCAACCCGCTCCAAGGAATCGCGGGCCCAGTGTCACTAGGCGGGAACACCCAGCGCGCGTGCGCCCTG
GCAGGAAGATGGCTGTGAGGGACAGGGGAGTGGCGCCCTGCAATATTTGCATGTCGCTATGTGTTCTGGG
AAATCACCATAAACGTGAAATGTCTTTGGATTTGGGAATCTTATAAGTTCTGTATGAGACCACTCTTTCC
CAAAAGGTGGAAGACGACCCGAGTTTTAGAGCTAGAAATAGCAAGTTAAAATAAGGCTAGTCCGTTATCA
ACTTGAAAAAGTGGCACCGAGTCGGTGCTTTTTTTGGTCATCAGTCCGAGAAAAAAAGCACCGACTCGGT
GCCACTTTTTCAAGTTGATAACGGACTAGCCTTATTTTAACTTGCTATTTCTAGCTCTAAAACGCCGCTG
GTGGTCCGTGTACCGAGGTACCCAAGCGGCGCACAAGCTATATAAACCTGAAGGAAGTCTCAACTTTACA
CTTAGGTCAAGTTGCTTATCGTACTAGAGCTTCAGCAGGAAATTTAACTAAAATCTAATTTAACCAGCAT
AGCAAATATCATTTATTCCCAAAATGCTAAAGTTTGAGATAAACGGACTTGATTTCCGGCTGTTTTGACA
CTATCCAGAATGCCTTGCAGATGGGTGGGGCATGCTAAATACTGCAGACAAGCGGCCGCTCTAGAACTAG
TGGATCCCCCGGGCTGCAGGAATTCATAACTTCGTATAGCATACATTATACGAAGTTATAAGCTTTGCAA
AGATGGATAAAGTTTTAAACAGAGAGGAATCTTTGCAGCTAATGGACCTTCTAGGTCTTGAAAGGAGTGG
GAATTGGCTCCGGTGCCCGTCAGTGGGCAGAGCGCACATCGCCCACAGTCCCCGAGAAGTTGGGGGGAGG
GGTCGGCAATTGAACCGGTGCCTAGAGAAGGTGGCGCGGGGTAAACTGGGAAAGTGATGTCGTGTACTGG
CTCCGCCTTTTTCCCGAGGGTGGGGGAGAACCGTATATAAGTGCAGTAGTCGCCGTGAACGTTCTTTTTC
GCAACGGGTTTGCCGCCAGAACACAGGTAAGTGCCGTGTGTGGTTCCCGCGGGCCTGGCCTCTTTACGGG
TTATGGCCCTTGCGTGCCTTGAATTACTTCCACCTGGCTGCAGTACGTGATTCTTGATCCCGAGCTTCGG
GTTGGAAGTGGGTGGGAGAGTTCGAGGCCTTGCGCTTAAGGAGCCCCTTCGCCTCGTGCTTGAGTTGAGG
CCTGGCCTGGGCGCTGGGGCCGCCGCGTGCGAATCTGGTGGCACCTTCGCGCCTGTCTCGCTGCTTTCGA
TAAGTCTCTAGCCATTTAAAATTTTTGATGACCTGCTGCGACGCTTTTTTTCTGGCAAGATAGTCTTGTA
AATGCGGGCCAAGATCTGCACACTGGTATTTCGGTTTTTGGGGCCGCGGGCGGCGACGGGGCCCGTGCGT
CCCAGCGCACATGTTCGGCGAGGCGGGGCCTGCGAGCGCGGCCACCGAGAATCGGACGGGGGTAGTCTCA
AGCTGGCCGGCCTGCTCTGGTGCCTGGCCTCGCGCCGCCGTGTATCGCCCCGCCCTGGGCGGCAAGGCTG
GCCCGGTCGGCACCAGTTGCGTGAGCGGAAAGATGGCCGCTTCCCGGCCCTGCTGCAGGGAGCTCAAAAT
GGAGGACGCGGCGCTCGGGAGAGCGGGCGGGTGAGTCACCCACACAAAGGAAAAGGGCCTTTCCGTCCTC
AGCCGTCGCTTCATGTGACTCCACGGAGTACCGGGCGCCGTCCAGGCACCTCGATTAGTTCTCGAGCTTT
TGGAGTACGTCGTCTTTAGGTTGGGGGGAGGGGTTTTATGCGATGGAGTTTCCCCACACTGAGTGGGTGG
AGACTGAAGTTAGGCCAGCTTGGCACTTGATGTAATTCTCCTTGGAATTTGCCCTTTTTGAGTTTGGATC
TTGGTTCATTCTCAAGCCTCAGACAGTGGTTCAAAGTTTTTTTCTTCCATTTCAGGTGTCGTGAGGAATT
TCGACATTTAAATCCCGGGGTTGACAATTAATCATCGGCATAGTATATCGGCATAGTATAATACGACTCA
CTATACGCCACCATGACTGCTCCAAAGAAGAAGCGTAAGGTAATGGTGAGCAAGGGCGAGGAGGATAACA
TGGCCATCATCAAGGAGTTCATGCGCTTCAAGGTGCACATGGAGGGCTCCGTGAACGGCCACGAGTTCGA
GATCGAGGGCGAGGGCGAGGGCCGCCCCTACGAGGGCACCCAGACCGCCAAGCTGAAGGTGACCAAGGGT
GGCCCCCTGCCCTTCGCCTGGGACATCCTGTCCCCTCAGTTCATGTACGGCTCCAAGGCCTACGTGAAGC
ACCCCGCCGACATCCCCGACTACTTGAAGCTGTCCTTCCCCGAGGGCTTCAAGTGGGAGCGCGTGATGAA
CTTCGAGGACGGCGGCGTGGTGACCGTGACCCAGGACTCCTCCCTGCAGGACGGCGAGTTCATCTACAAG
GTGAAGCTGCGCGGCACCAACTTCCCCTCCGACGGCCCCGTAATGCAGAAGAAGACCATGGGCTGGGAGG
CCTCCTCCGAGCGGATGTACCCCGAGGACGGCGCCCTGAAGGGCGAGATCAAGCAGAGGCTGAAGCTGAA
GGACGGCGGCCACTACGACGCTGAGGTCAAGACCACCTACAAGGCCAAGAAGCCCGTGCAGCTGCCCGGC
GCCTACAACGTCAACATCAAGTTGGACATCACCTCCCACAACGAGGACTACACCATCGTGGAACAGTACG
AACGCGCCGAGGGCCGCCACTCCACCGGCGGCATGGACGAGCTGTACAAGGGCGGCGGGTCCGGAGGAGA
GGGCAGAGGAAGTCTTCTAACATGCGGTGACGTGGAGGAGAATCCTGGCCCAGTCGAGATGGGATCGGCC
ATTGAACAAGATGGATTGCACGCAGGTTCTCCGGCCGCTTGGGTGGAGAGGCTATTCGGCTATGACTGGG
CACAACAGACAATCGGCTGCTCTGATGCCGCCGTGTTCCGGCTGTCAGCGCAGGGGCGCCCGGTTCTTTT
TGTCAAGACCGACCTGTCCGGTGCCCTGAATGAACTGCAGGACGAGGCAGCGCGGCTATCGTGGCTGGCC
ACGACGGGCGTTCCTTGCGCAGCTGTGCTCGACGTTGTCACTGAAGCGGGAAGGGACTGGCTGCTATTGG
GCGAAGTGCCGGGGCAGGATCTCCTGTCATCTCACCTTGCTCCTGCCGAGAAAGTATCCATCATGGCTGA
TGCAATGCGGCGGCTGCATACGCTTGATCCGGCTACCTGCCCATTCGACCACCAAGCGAAACATCGCATC
GAGCGAGCACGTACTCGGATGGAAGCCGGTCTTGTCGATCAGGATGATCTGGACGAAGAGCATCAGGGGC
TCGCGCCAGCCGAACTGTTCGCCAGGCTCAAGGCGCGCATGCCCGACGGCGAGGATCTCGTCGTGACCCA
TGGCGATGCCTGCTTGCCGAATATCATGGTGGAAAATGGCCGCTTTTCTGGATTCATCGACTGTGGCCGG
CTGGGTGTGGCGGACCGCTATCAGGACATAGCGTTGGCTACCCGTGATATTGCTGAAGAGCTTGGCGGCG
AATGGGCTGACCGCTTCCTCGTGCTTTACGGTATCGCCGCTCCCGATTCGCAGCGCATCGCCTTCTATCG
CCTTCTTGACGAGTTCTTCTGAGGAGATCCATATGCTGTGCCTTCTAGTTGCCAGCCATCTGTTGTTTGC
CCCTCCCCCGTGCCTTCCTTGACCCTGGAAGGTGCCACTCCCACTGTCCTTTCCTAATAAAATGAGGAAA
TTGCATCGCATTGTCTGAGTAGGTGTCATTCTATTCTGGGGGGTGGGGTGGGGCAGGACAGCAAGGGGGA
GGATTGGGAAGACAATAGCAGGCATGCTGGGGATGCGGTGGGCTCTATGGATAACTTCGTATAGCATACA
TTATACGAAGTTATGAATTCGATATCAAGCTTATCGATACCGTCGACCTCGAGGGGGGGCCCGGTACCCA
GCTTTTGTTCCCTTTAGTGAGGGTTAATTGCGCGCTTGGCGTAATCATGGTCATAGCTGTTTCCTGTGTG
AAATTGTTATCCGCTCACAATTCCACACAACATACGAGCCGGGAGCATAAAGTGTAAAGCCTGGGGTGCC
TAATGAGTGAGCTAACTCACATTAATTGCGTTGCGCTCACTGCCCGCTTTCCAGTCGGGAAACCTGTCGT
GCCAGCTGCATTAATGAATCGGCCAACGCGCGGGGAGAGGCGGTTTGCGTATTGGGCGCTCTTCCGCTTC
CTCGCTCACTGACTCGCTGCGCTCGGTCGTTCGGCTGCGGCGAGCGGTATCAGCTCACTCAAAGGCGGTA
ATACGGTTATCCACAGAATCAGGGGATAACGCAGGAAAGAACATGTGAGCAAAAGGCCAGCAAAAGGCCA
GGAACCGTAAAAAGGCCGCGTTGCTGGCGTTTTTCCATAGGCTCCGCCCCCCTGACGAGCATCACAAAAA
TCGACGCTCAAGTCAGAGGTGGCGAAACCCGACAGGACTATAAAGATACCAGGCGTTTCCCCCTGGAAGC
TCCCTCGTGCGCTCTCCTGTTCCGACCCTGCCGCTTACCGGATACCTGTCCGCCTTTCTCCCTTCGGGAA
GCGTGGCGCTTTCTCATAGCTCACGCTGTAGGTATCTCAGTTCGGTGTAGGTCGTTCGCTCCAAGCTGGG
CTGTGTGCACGAACCCCCCGTTCAGCCCGACCGCTGCGCCTTATCCGGTAACTATCGTCTTGAGTCCAAC
CCGGTAAGACACGACTTATCGCCACTGGCAGCAGCCACTGGTAACAGGATTAGCAGAGCGAGGTATGTAG
GCGGTGCTACAGAGTTCTTGAAGTGGTGGCCTAACTACGGCTACACTAGAAGAACAGTATTTGGTATCTG
CGCTCTGCTGAAGCCAGTTACCTTCGGAAAAAGAGTTGGTAGCTCTTGATCCGGCAAACAAACCACCGCT
GGTAGCGGTGGTTTTTTTGTTTGCAAGCAGCAGATTACGCGCAGAAAAAAAGGATCTCAAGAAGATCCTT
TGATCTTTTCTACGGGGTCTGACGCTCAGTGGAACGAAAACTCACGTTAAGGGATTTTGGTCATGAGATT
ATCAAAAAGGATCTTCACCTAGATCCTTTTAAATTAAAAATGAAGTTTTAAATCAATCTAAAGTATATAT
GAGTAAACTTGGTCTGACAGTTACCAATGCTTAATCAGTGAGGCACCTATCTCAGCGATCTGTCTATTTC
GTTCATCCATAGTTGCCTGACTCCCCGTCGTGTAGATAACTACGATACGGGAGGGCTTACCATCTGGCCC
CAGTGCTGCAATGATACCGCGAGACCCACGCTCACCGGCTCCAGATTTATCAGCAATAAACCAGCCAGCC
GGAAGGGCCGAGCGCAGAAGTGGTCCTGCAACTTTATCCGCCTCCATCCAGTCTATTAATTGTTGCCGGG
AAGCTAGAGTAAGTAGTTCGCCAGTTAATAGTTTGCGCAACGTTGTTGCCATTGCTACAGGCATCGTGGT
GTCACGCTCGTCGTTTGGTATGGCTTCATTCAGCTCCGGTTCCCAACGATCAAGGCGAGTTACATGATCC
CCCATGTTGTGCAAAAAAGCGGTTAGCTCCTTCGGTCCTCCGATCGTTGTCAGAAGTAAGTTGGCCGCAG
TGTTATCACTCATGGTTATGGCAGCACTGCATAATTCTCTTACTGTCATGCCATCCGTAAGATGCTTTTC
TGTGACTGGTGAGTACTCAACCAAGTCATTCTGAGAATAGTGTATGCGGCGACCGAGTTGCTCTTGCCCG
GCGTCAATACGGGATAATACCGCGCCACATAGCAGAACTTTAAAAGTGCTCATCATTGGAAAACGTTCTT
CGGGGCGAAAACTCTCAAGGATCTTACCGCTGTTGAGATCCAGTTCGATGTAACCCACTCGTGCACCCAA
CTGATCTTCAGCATCTTTTACTTTCACCAGCGTTTCTGGGTGAGCAAAAACAGGAAGGCAAAATGCCGCA
AAAAAGGGAATAAGGGCGACACGGAAATGTTGAATACTCATACTCTTCCTTTTTCAATATTATTGAAGCA
TTTATCAGGGTTATTGTCTCATGAGCGGATACATATTTGAATGTATTTAGAAAAATAAACAAATAGGGGT
TCCGCGCACATTTCCCCGAAAAGTGCCAC
Features (pLannotate 1.2.2; 29 found; start..end, strand, type, name):
     30..458     -  rep_origin     f1 ori (sequence partly withheld): f1 bacteriophage origin of replication; arrow indicates direction of (+) strand synthesis
    463..618     -  CDS            lacZα (fragment): LacZα fragment of β-galactosidase; lacZ fragment
    626..644     +  promoter       T7 promoter: promoter for bacteriophage T7 RNA polymerase
    653..676     +  misc_feature   MCS (fragment): pBluescript multiple cloning site
    681..994     +  promoter       U6 promoter: RNA polymerase III promoter for mouse U6 snRNA (Das et al., 1988)
   1017..1092    +  misc_RNA       gRNA scaffold: guide RNA scaffold for the Streptococcus pyogenes CRISPR/Cas9 system
   1122..1197    -  misc_RNA       gRNA scaffold: guide RNA scaffold for the Streptococcus pyogenes CRISPR/Cas9 system
   1227..1467    -  promoter       U6 promoter: RNA polymerase III promoter for human U6 snRNA
   1497..1711    +  promoter       H1 promoter: human H1 RNA promoter
   1741..1816    +  misc_RNA       gRNA scaffold: guide RNA scaffold for the Streptococcus pyogenes CRISPR/Cas9 system
   1846..1921    -  misc_RNA       gRNA scaffold: guide RNA scaffold for the Streptococcus pyogenes CRISPR/Cas9 system
   2190..2233    +  misc_feature   MCS (fragment): pBluescript multiple cloning site
   2234..2267    +  protein_bind   loxP: Cre-mediated recombination occurs in the 8-bp core sequence (GCATACAT). Cre recombinase
   2281..2347    +  CDS            small t antigen (fragment): SV40 (simian virus 40) small t antigen
   2354..3532    +  promoter       EF-1α promoter: strong constitutive promoter for human elongation factor EF-1α
   3558..3605    +  promoter       EM7 promoter: synthetic bacterial promoter&nbsp
   3651..4358    +  CDS            mCherry: mCherry is a basic (constitutively fluorescent) red fluorescent protein published in 2004, derived from Discosoma sp.. It is reported to be a very rapidly-maturing monomer with low acid sensitivity.
   4437..5240    +  CDS            NeoR/KanR: aminoglycoside phosphotransferase from Tn5; aph(3')-II (or nptII); confers resistance to neomycin, kanamycin, and G418 (Geneticin®)
   5254..5478    +  polyA_signal   bGH poly(A) signal: bovine growth hormone polyadenylation signal
   5479..5512    +  protein_bind   loxP: Cre-mediated recombination occurs in the 8-bp core sequence (GCATACAT). Cre recombinase
   5513..5566    +  misc_feature   MCS (fragment): pBluescript multiple cloning site
   5579..5597    -  promoter       T3 promoter: promoter for bacteriophage T3 RNA polymerase
   5642..5658    -  protein_bind   lac operator: The lac repressor binds to the lac operator to inhibit transcription in E. coli. This inhibition can be relieved by adding lactose or isopropyl-β-D-thiogalactopyranoside (IPTG). lac repressor encoded by lacI
   5666..5696    -  promoter       lac promoter: promoter for the E. coli lac operon
   5711..5732    -  protein_bind   CAP binding site: CAP binding activates transcription in the presence of cAMP. E. coli catabolite activator protein
   5745..5837    -  CDS            lacI (fragment): lac repressor; lacI; The lac repressor binds to the lac operator to inhibit transcription in E. coli. This inhibition can be relieved by adding lactose or isopropyl-β-D-thiogalactopyranoside (IPTG).
   6020..6608    -  rep_origin     ori: high-copy-number ColE1/pMB1/pBR322/pUC origin of replication
   6779..7639    -  CDS            AmpR: β-lactamase; bla; confers resistance to ampicillin, carbenicillin, and related antibiotics
   7640..7744    -  promoter       AmpR promoter: bla
