[The description below was written by a language model from this plasmid's Addgene catalogue record and pLannotate feature annotations shown in this document.]
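Description:
pBS-GBX2-CDX124-Ef1a-mCherry-Neo is a pBluescript-derived mammalian expression and CRISPR plasmid of about 7.8 kb that delivers four Streptococcus pyogenes Cas9 guide RNAs together with a fluorescent and drug-selectable marker. It replicates in E. coli from a high-copy ColE1/pUC origin and is selected with ampicillin through the bla gene. It also retains the f1 origin, the T7 and T3 promoters and lacZα/MCS remnants of the parent backbone. No Cas9 coding sequence is annotated, so the nuclease must be supplied separately.

The guide array sits in the former cloning site and comprises four gRNA scaffolds arranged as two convergent pairs, targeting human GBX2, CDX1, CDX2 and CDX4. Three RNA polymerase III promoters are annotated: mouse U6, human U6 and human H1. The fourth scaffold is followed by an unannotated stretch that presumably holds its promoter, which the record does not identify, and the record also does not say which promoter drives which guide.

Downstream, two loxP sites in the same orientation flank a marker cassette in which the EF-1α promoter and the bacterial EM7 promoter sit in tandem ahead of mCherry and NeoR/KanR, ending in a bGH polyadenylation signal. How the two coding sequences are linked is not annotated. EF-1α provides red fluorescence and G418 resistance in mammalian cells, while EM7 accounts for the additional kanamycin resistance noted in bacteria. The direct loxP repeats should allow Cre-mediated excision of the marker cassette.

The associated publication concerns lineage-restricted human stem cells for producing mesencephalic dopaminergic neurons, consistent with use in multiplexed targeting of these four transcription factor genes.
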