Addgene plasmid #192823: pBS-GBX2-CDX124-Ef1a-mCherry-Neo
Purpose: Expresses mCherry and four sgRNAs: GBX2, CDX1, CDX2, CDX4
Depositing lab: Mark Denham. Depositing organization: Aarhus University. Publication: Enhanced production of mesencephalic dopaminergic neurons from lineage-restricted human undifferentiated stem cells. Maimaitili M, Chen M, Febbraro F, Ucuncu E, Kelly R, Niclis JC, Christiansen JR, Mermet-Joret N, Niculescu D, Lauritsen J, Iannielli A, Klaestrup IH, Jensen UB, Qvist P, Nabavi S, Broccoli V, Nykjaer A, Romero-Ramos M, Denham M. Nat Commun. 2023 Dec 5;14(1):7871. doi: 10.1038/s41467-023-43471-0. PubMed 38052784.
Backbone
  Vector backbone: pBS-BsmbI-LoxP-Ef1a-EM7-mCherry-Neo-PolyA-LoxP
  Total vector size (bp): 7766
  Vector type: Mammalian Expression, Cre/Lox, CRISPR
  Selectable markers: Neomycin (select with G418)
Growth in bacteria
  Bacterial resistance: Ampicillin, 100 μg/mL
  Growth temperature: 37°C
  Growth strain: NEB Stable
  Growth instructions: plasmid is also kanamycin resistant
  Copy number: High Copy
Gene/Insert
  Gene/Insert name: mCherry and sgRNA CDX1 CDX2 CDX4 and GBX2
  Species: Synthetic
  Entrez Gene: CDX2 (a.k.a. CDX-3, CDX2/AS, CDX3); CDX1; CDX4; GBX2
Terms and licenses: Academic/Nonprofit Terms; Industry Terms: Not Available to Industry
Depositor comments: CDX1 gRNA sequence: CTACACCGACCACCAACGCC CDX2 gRNA sequence: GTACACGGACCACCAGCGGC CDX4 gRNA sequence: CCTGGGCCTTTCCGAGAGAC GBX2 gRNA sequence: AAAGGTGGAAGACGACCCGA
How to cite: pBS-GBX2-CDX124-Ef1a-mCherry-Neo was a gift from Mark Denham (Addgene plasmid # 192823 ; http://n2t.net/addgene:192823 ; RRID:Addgene_192823)
